Addgene plasmid #196333: pP2-phiV10
Purpose: Plasmid expressing chimeric P2-phiV10 tail fiber
Depositing lab: Baojun Wang. Depositing organization: University of Edinburgh. Publication: Tail-Engineered Phage P2 Enables Delivery of Antimicrobials into Multiple Gut Pathogens. Fa-Arun J, Huan YW, Darmon E, Wang B. ACS Synth Biol. 2023 Feb 17;12(2):596-607. doi: 10.1021/acssynbio.2c00615. Epub 2023 Feb 2. PubMed 36731126.
Backbone
  Vector backbone: 4A3
  Total vector size (bp): 3629
  Vector type: Bacterial Expression
Growth in bacteria
  Bacterial resistance: Ampicillin, 100 μg/mL
  Growth temperature: 37°C
  Growth strain: DH5alpha
  Copy number: Low Copy
Gene/Insert
  Gene/Insert name: chimeric tail fiber P2-phiV10
  Species: phage P2 and phiV10
  Insert size (bp): 2451
  Promoter: P2 late promoter
  Cloning method: Unknown
  Sequencing primers: 5′ CGTATCACGAGGCAGAATTTC; 3′ ctttcgggctttgttagcag
Terms and licenses: Academic/Nonprofit Terms; Industry Terms: Not Available to Industry
How to cite: pP2-phiV10 was a gift from Baojun Wang (Addgene plasmid # 196333 ; http://n2t.net/addgene:196333 ; RRID:Addgene_196333)
