[The description below was written by a language model from this plasmid's Addgene catalogue record and pLannotate feature annotations shown in this document.]
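Description:
pP2-phiV10 is a low-copy bacterial expression plasmid built on the BioBrick-format 4A3 backbone and designed to produce a chimeric phage tail fiber in Escherichia coli. It replicates from the pSC101 origin, which depends on the plasmid-encoded Rep101 (RepA) protein and accounts for the low copy number. Selection is by ampicillin, through a β-lactamase gene driven by its own bla promoter. The backbone is insulated by several transcription terminators, including lambda t0, the his operon terminator and a putative bacterial terminator. BioBrick prefix and suffix sequences flank the cloning region.

The payload is a roughly 2.45 kb open reading frame encoding a fusion of the phage P2 tail fiber with sequence from phage phiV10, which the catalogue entry says is expressed from a P2 late promoter. The feature table recognises only the N-terminal portion of the insert, as a fragment of the P2 H tail fiber protein. The remaining insert region and the promoter itself are unannotated, so the phiV10-derived part is presumably the unannotated stretch downstream. Near the end of the insert region, short matches to a polyhistidine tag and a T7 gene 10B-derived sequence precede a T7 terminator; these may be remnants of an expression vector, and the record does not say whether they are fused in frame to the tail fiber. According to the associated publication title, the construct belongs to work on tail-engineered P2 particles that deliver antimicrobials into multiple gut pathogens. Supplying a chimeric fiber would be expected to change which hosts the particles recognise. The sequenced record is 6,080 nt, whereas the catalogue lists a total size of 3,629 bp, a discrepancy the record does not explain.
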