Features (pLannotate 1.2.2; 13 found; start..end, strand, type, name):
     26..47      +  misc_feature   BioBrick prefix: BioBrick prefix for parts that do not start with "ATG"
    131..601     +  CDS            H (fragment): FIBH_BPP2 - Protein inferred from homology: Swiss-Prot protein existence level 3. From Escherichia phage P2 (Bacteriophage P2).
   2628..2645    +  CDS            9xHis (fragment): 9xHis affinity tag
   2655..2704    +  CDS            SET1 (fragment): solubility-enhancement tag derived from T7 phage gene 10B
   2712..2759    +  terminator     T7 terminator: transcription terminator for bacteriophage T7 RNA polymerase
   2791..2811    +  misc_feature   BioBrick suffix: universal suffix for all parts
   2812..2869    +  terminator     his operon terminator: This putative transcriptin terminator from the E. coli his operon has a 2-bp deletion introduced during synthesis. Its efficiency has not been determined.
   3172..4122    -  CDS            Rep101: RepA protein needed for replication with the pSC101 origin; rep101
   4170..4392    -  rep_origin     pSC101 ori: low-copy replication origin that requires the Rep101 protein
   4884..4978    -  terminator     lambda t0 terminator: transcription terminator from phage lambda
   5008..5868    -  CDS            AmpR: β-lactamase; bla; confers resistance to ampicillin, carbenicillin, and related antibiotics
   5869..5973    -  promoter       AmpR promoter: bla
   6060..23      -  terminator     bacterial terminator (across the origin): putative bacterial transcription terminator
>Addgene plasmid #196333 | pP2-phiV10 | addgene full sequence | sequence record 393266 | Addgene NGS Result
TAGCTTTCGCTAAGGATGATTTCTGGAATTCGCGGCCGCTTCTAGAGTACGCTCTCCTTGAATGTTGTCT
GGTAGTTCTACAAATGAATCCAGATAGCATAACTTTTATATATTGTGCAATCTCACATGCATGAGCATAA
AATTCAGAACCGTTATCACCACTGCCGGTGCAGCAAAGCTGGCAGCGGCAACCGCGCCGGGAGGGCGGAA
GGTCAACATTACCACGATGGCCGTCGGGGATGGCGGTGGTAAATTGCCTGTCCCGGATGCCGGACAGACC
GGGCTTATCCATGAAGTCTGGCGACATGCGCTGAACAAAATCAGCCAGGACAAACGAAACAGTAATTATA
TTATCGCCGAGCTGGTTATTCCGCCGGAGGTGGGCGGTTTCTGGATGCGTGAGCTTGGCCTGTACGATGA
TGCGGGAACGTTAATTGCCGTGGCGAACATGGCCGAAAGCTATAAGCCAGCCCTTGCCGAAGGCTCAGGA
CGTTCGCAGACCTGTCGCATGGTCATCATCGTCAGCAGTGTGGCCTCAGTGGAGCTGACCATTGACACCA
CAACGGTGATGGCGACGCAGGATTACGTTGATGACAAAATTTTAGCGGCAAATGATGGATTTAAGTTTAT
TGGTCAGTGCCCTGATATATTGACACTAAGAACAATAGAACCTGAAAAAAATGGTCAAAGGATCACGTTG
CGACAGCATACGATCGGAACTGGGCTTGGTGGAGGGGTATTCAGAGCTGTACTTGATGGAACTGGCTATA
CCGATGATGATGGTGTTGTAATAAAAACAGCAGGTGGTTCTGTATGGTTACGGGTTAATGCAGATAAGGT
TAATCCGTTTATGTTTGGGGCCACTGGCGTGGCTGATGATACAGCAGCACTGCAAAAGATGCTTGAATGT
GGCAGGGCGGCTGAGCTTGGCACAAATGTCTGGAAAGCATCTAATCTTGAGCTAAATAACAAGTCGTGTT
CACTATCTGGGTCTGGTCTACACGTTTCCAGGATAGAGCAAATATCTGGGGCAACAGGCGCGTTACTGAC
AATTACTCAGGATTGCAGCCTGATTTATTTGTCCGATTGTGGCCTGTATGGGGATGGAATAACTGCGGGA
ACAAGCGGGGTAACGATGGAGACAGGAAACCCAGGTGGGGCACCAAGCTATCCATTCAATACCGCCCCTG
ACGTTCGTAGGGATCTTTACATTAGCAATGTTCACATTACAGGATTTGACGAGTTAGGATTTGATTATCC
TGAAACGAATTTTTCCGTCTCAACGCATGGATTATTCATAAGAAACATTAAAAAAACCGGGGCTAAGATC
GGAACTACCGATTTTACATGGACAAACCTTCAAATTGATACGTGTGGGCAGGAATGCTTAGTGCTTGATG
GTGCTGGTAATTGCAGAATTATAGGTGCCAAATTAATTTGGGCTGGTTCAGAAAATGAAACACCATATTC
AGGATTACGTATTTCTAATTCACAAAATGTAAACATGACAGGAGTTGAGTTACAGGACTGTGCATACGAT
GGATTGTATATTAAAAATTCAACTGTTGCTATCAGTGGGTTGAATACTAACAGAAATAGTGCATCATCAA
ATCTGTCATACCATAATATGGTTTTTGAAAACAGTATAGTAACTGTAGATGGTTATGTTTGCCGTAACTA
TGCTGCTACATCGCTATATGATCTAAATTCACAAGCCGGAAATGTGAGGTGTATTGGTTCCGATAGTACC
GTATTGATAAATGGTATTTACGAGTCAGAAGTAAACAGCGAACGACTCATGGGTGACAATAATCTTATTC
AGCCATATTCTGGTGATTTAATAATAAATGGCCTAAAAAACTATTATACATATACAGGAAGCGTAAAAAA
CAATATTCCTACATTTGACGGAGTCGTTACAACCGCAACATATGTAAGCGCTCCTTCGATACTAGGGCAA
GGAAACATGCTTAAGTTAACGCAATCAAACAAGGATAAGTTATTATTTTCTGATAAAGTATCGAGACATG
GGTGTACAATCGGCCTTGTTCTAATCCCGTCATTTACGGGTGCAACAACTATGACAGCTTTCACTCTGGG
GAGTGGATATTCGCCCTCTGGAAACTCTGCTGTTATGCAATTTATAGTTAACTCCAGTGGTGTGCAGACT
ATAGCAATATTATTATCCGGTGATGGTATAACTCAAACGTTAACAAGCGATCTGACAACGGAGCAAGCGT
TAGCTTCAGGAGGCGTATATCATTTTGCGATGGGATTCGCTCCAGGCCGATTATGGTGGTCTATTATTGA
TATAAATACCGGAAGGCGTATACGACGGGCGTACAGACAACCAGATCTTCACGCCGCATTTAATAGCATA
TTCAACAGCGGAACATCTTCTATCACCGCATTTTCAGGACCATTAGCAGGTGATATTGCATGTGAAGGGG
CAGGTTCGCATGTTTATGTTGGCGGTTTCTCATCTGAGTCAGACTACGCAGCGAGCAGAATGTACGGATT
ATTTACCCCAGTAGACCTGGATAAACAATACTCATTCCGCACGCTGAACGGAAATATTTAAGGATCCGAA
TTCGAGCTCCGTCGACAAGCTTGCGGCCGCACTCGAGCACCACCACCACCACCACTGAGATCCGGCTGCT
AACAAAGCCCGAAAGGAAGCTGAGTTGGCTGCTGCCACCGCTGAGCAATAACTAGCATAACCCCTTGGGG
CCTCTAAACGGGTCTTGAGGGGTTTTTTGCTGAAAGGAGGAACTATATCCGGATTAATAATACTAGTAGC
GGCCGCTGCAGTCCGGCAAAAAAGGGCAAGGTGTCACCACCCTGCCCTTTTTCTTTAAAACCGAAAAGAT
TACTTCGCGTTATGCAGGCTTCCTCGCTCACTGACTCACTGCGCTCGGTCGTTCGGCTGCGGCGAGCGGT
ATCAGCTCACTCAAAGGCGGTAATCTCGAGGTTACATTGTCGATCTGTTCATGGTGAACAGCTTTGAATG
CACCAAAAACTCGTAAAAGCTCTGATGTATCTATCTTTTTTACACCGTTTTCATCTGTGCATATGGACAG
TTTTCCCTTTGATATGTAACGGTGAACAGTTGTTCTACTTTTGTTTGTTAGTCTTGATGCTTCACTGATA
GATACAAGAGCCATAAGAACCTCAGATCCTTCCGTATTTAGCCAGTATGTTCTCTAGTGTGGTTCGTTGT
TTTTGCGTGAGCCATGAGAACGAACCATTGAGATCATACTTACTTTGCATGTCACTCAAAAATTTTGCCT
CAAAACTGGTGAGCTGAATTTTTGCAGTTAAAGCATCGTGTAGTGTTTTTCTTAGTCCGTTATGTAGGTA
GGAATCTGATGTAATGGTTGTTGGTATTTTGTCACCATTCATTTTTATCTGGTTGTTCTCAAGTTCGGTT
ACGAGATCCATTTGTCTATCTAGTTCAACTTGGAAAATCAACGTATCAGTCGGGCGGCCTCGCTTATCAA
CCACCAATTTCATATTGCTGTAAGTGTTTAAATCTTTACTTATTGGTTTCAAAACCCATTGGTTAAGCCT
TTTAAACTCATGGTAGTTATTTTCAAGCATTAACATGAACTTAAATTCATCAAGGCTAATCTCTATATTT
GCCTTGTGAGTTTTCTTTTGTGTTAGTTCTTTTAATAACCACTCATAAATCCTCATAGAGTATTTGTTTT
CAAAAGACTTAACATGTTCCAGATTATATTTTATGAATTTTTTTAACTGGAAAAGATAAGGCAATATCTC
TTCACTAAAAACTAATTCTAATTTTTCGCTTGAGAACTTGGCATAGTTTGTCCACTGGAAAATCTCAAAG
CCTTTAACCAAAGGATTCCTGATTTCCACAGTTCTCGTCATCAGCTCTCTGGTTGCTTTAGCTAATACAC
CATAAGCATTTTCCCTACTGATGTTCATCATCTGAGCGTATTGGTTATAAGTGAACGATACCGTCCGTTC
TTTCCTTGTAGGGTTTTCAATCGTGGGGTTGAGTAGTGCCACACAGCATAAAATTAGCTTGGTTTCATGC
TCCGTTAAGTCATAGCGACTAATCGCTAGTTCATTTGCTTTGAAAACAACTAATTCAGACATACATCTCA
ATTGGTCTAGGTGATTTTAATCACTATACCAATTGAGATGGGCTAGTCAATGATAATTACATGTCCTTTT
CCTTTGAGTTGTGGGTATCTGTAAATTCTGCTAGACCTTTGCTGGAAAACTTGTAAATTCTGCTAGACCC
TCTGTAAATTCCGCTAGACCTTTGTGTGTTTTTTTTGTTTATATTCAAGTGGTTATAATTTATAGAATAA
AGAAAGAATAAAAAAAGATAAAAAGAATAGATCCCAGCCCTGTGTATAACTCACTACTTTAGTCAGTTCC
GCAGTATTACAAAAGGATGTCGCAAACGCTGTTTGCTCCTCTACAAAACAGACCTTAAAACCCTAAAGGC
TTAAGTAGCACCCTCGCAAGCTCGGGCAAATCGCTGAATATTCCTTTTGTCTCCGACCATCAGGCACCTG
AGTCGCTGTCTTTTTCGTGACATTCAGTTCGCTGCGCTCACGGCTCTGGCAGTGAATGGGGGTAAATGGC
ACTACAGGCGCCTTTTATGGATTCATGCAAGGAAACTACCCATAATACAAGAAAAGCCCGTCACGGGCTT
CTCAGGGCGTTTTATGGCGGGTCTGCTATGTGGTGCTATCTGACTTTTTGCTGTTCAGCAGTTCCTGCCC
TCTGATTTTCCAGTCTGACCACTTCGGATTATCCCGTGACAGGTCATTCAGACTGGCTAATGCACCCAGT
AAGGCAGCGGTATCATCAACAGGCTTACCCGTCTTACTGTCCCTAGTGCTTGGATTCTCACCAATAAAAA
ACGCCCGGCGGCAACCGAGCGTTCTGAACAAATCCAGATGGAGTTCTGAGGTCATTACTGGATCTATCAA
CAGGAGTCCAAGCGAGCTCGTAAACTTGGTCTGACAGTTACCAATGCTTAATCAGTGAGGCACCTATCTC
AGCTATCTGTCTATTTCGTTCATCCATAGTTGCCTGACTCCCCGTCGTGTAGATAACTACGATACGGGAG
GGCTTACCATCTGGCCCCAGTGCTGCAATGATACCGCGAGACCCACGCTCACCGGCTCCAGATTTATCAG
CAATAAACCAGCCAGCCGGAAGGGCCGAGCGCAGAAGTGGTCCTGCAACTTTATCCGCCTCCATCCAGTC
TATTAATTGTTGCCGGGAAGCTAGAGTAAGTAGTTCGCCAGTTAATAGTTTGCGCAACGTTGTTGCCATT
GCTACAGGCATCGTGGTGTCACGCTCGTCGTTTGGTATGGCTTCATTCAGCTCCGGTTCCCAACGATCAA
GGCGAGTTACATGATCCCCCATGTTGTGCAAAAAAGCGGTTAGCTCCTTCGGTCCTCCGATCGTTGTCAG
AAGTAAGTTGGCCGCAGTGTTATCACTCATGGTTATGGCAGCACTGCATAATTCTCTTACTGTCATGCCA
TCCGTAAGATGCTTTTCTGTGACTGGTGAGTACTCAACCAAGTCATTCTGAGAATATTGTATGCGGCGAC
CGAGTTGCTCTTGCCCGGCGTCAATACGGGATAATACCGCGCCACATAGCAGAACTTTAAAAGTGCTCAT
CATTGGAAAACGTTCTTCGGGGCGAAAACTCTCAAGGATCTTACCGCTGTTGAGATCCAGTTCGATGTAA
CCCACTCGTGCACCCAACTGATCTTCAGCATCTTTTACTTTCACCAGCGTTTCTGGGTGAGCAAAAACAG
GAAGGCAAAATGCCGCAAAAAAGGGAATAAGGGCGACACGGAAATGTTGAATACTCATACTCTTCCTTTT
TCAATATTATTGAAGCATTTATCAGGGTTATTGTCTCATGAGCGGATACATATTTGAATGTATTTAGAAA
AATAAACAAATAGGGGTTCCGCGCACATTTCCCATGGTGCCACCTGACGTCTAAGAAACCATTATTATCA
TGACATTAACCTATAAAAATAGGCGTATCACGAGGCAGAATTTCAGATAAAAAAAATCCT
